>Addgene plasmid #105593 | MSCV-PIG-N3FLAG-TAF12 | depositor full sequence | sequence record 200622 | MSCV-PIG-N3FLAG-TAF12 sequence 8208 bps
TGAAAGACCCCACCTGTAGGTTTGGCAAGCTAGCTTAAGTAACGCCATTTTGCAAGGCATGGAAAATACA
TAACTGAGAATAGAGAAGTTCAGATCAAGGTTAGGAACAGAGAGACAGCAGAATATGGGCCAAACAGGAT
ATCTGTGGTAAGCAGTTCCTGCCCCGGCTCAGGGCCAAGAACAGATGGTCCCCAGATGCGGTCCCGCCCT
CAGCAGTTTCTAGAGAACCATCAGATGTTTCCAGGGTGCCCCAAGGACCTGAAATGACCCTGTGCCTTAT
TTGAACTAACCAATCAGTTCGCTTCTCGCTTCTGTTCGCGCGCTTCTGCTCCCCGAGCTCAATAAAAGAG
CCCACAACCCCTCACTCGGCGCGCCAGTCCTCCGATAGACTGCGTCGCCCGGGTACCCGTATTCCCAATA
AAGCCTCTTGCTGTTTGCATCCGAATCGTGGACTCGCTGATCCTTGGGAGGGTCTCCTCAGATTGATTGA
CTGCCCACCTCGGGGGTCTTTCATTTGGAGGTTCCACCGAGATTTGGAGACCCCTGCCCAGGGACCACCG
ACCCCCCCGCCGGGAGGTAAGCTGGCCAGCGGTCGTTTCGTGTCTGTCTCTGTCTTTGTGCGTGTTTGTG
CCGGCATCTAATGTTTGCGCCTGCGTCTGTACTAGTTAGCTAACTAGCTCTGTATCTGGCGGACCCGTGG
TGGAACTGACGAGTTCTGAACACCCGGCCGCAACCCTGGGAGACGTCCCAGGGACTTTGGGGGCCGTTTT
TGTGGCCCGACCTGAGGAAGGGAGTCGATGTGGAATCCGACCCCGTCAGGATATGTGGTTCTGGTAGGAG
ACGAGAACCTAAAACAGTTCCCGCCTCCGTCTGAATTTTTGCTTTCGGTTTGGAACCGAAGCCGCGCGTC
TTGTCTGCTGCAGCGCTGCAGCATCGTTCTGTGTTGTCTCTGTCTGACTGTGTTTCTGTATTTGTCTGAA
AATTAGGGCCAGACTGTTACCACTCCCTTAAGTTTGACCTTAGGTCACTGGAAAGATGTCGAGCGGATCG
CTCACAACCAGTCGGTAGATGTCAAGAAGAGACGTTGGGTTACCTTCTGCTCTGCAGAATGGCCAACCTT
TAACGTCGGATGGCCGCGAGACGGCACCTTTAACCGAGACCTCATCACCCAGGTTAAGATCAAGGTCTTT
TCACCTGGCCCGCATGGACACCCAGACCAGGTCCCCTACATCGTGACCTGGGAAGCCTTGGCTTTTGACC
CCCCTCCCTGGGTCAAGCCCTTTGTACACCCTAAGCCTCCGCCTCCTCTTCCTCCATCCGCCCCGTCTCT
CCCCCTTGAACCTCCTCGTTCGACCCCGCCTCGATCCTCCCTTTATCCAGCCCTCACTCCTTCTCTAGGC
GCCGGAATTAGATCTACCATGGATTACAAAGACCATGACGGTGATTATAAAGATCATGATATCGATTACA
AGGATGACGATGACAAGGGAGGCATGAACCAGTTTGGCCCTTCAGCGCTAATCAACCTCTCCAGTTTCTC
ATCTGTAAAACCAGAGCCAGCTAGCACCCCGCCACAAGGCTCCATGGCCAATAGCACCACCGTGGGGAAG
ATAGCAGGCACTCCTGGGACAGGTGGTCGTCTCAGCCCTGAAAACAACCAAGTGCTGACAAAAAAAAAGC
TGCAGGATCTGGTGAGGGAGGTGGATCCTAATGAGCAGCTGGATGAAGATGTGGAAGAGATGCTGCTACA
GATCGCTGATGATTTTATTGAGAGTGTGGTGACAGCTGCCTGCCAGCTTGCTCGGCACCGCAAGTCCAGC
ACCCTAGAGGTAAAAGACGTCCAGCTGCATCTAGAGCGCCAGTGGAACATGTGGATCCCAGGCTTTGGCT
CTGAGGAAATCCGACCCTACAAAAAAGCATGTACCACAGAGGCTCACAAACAGAGAATGGCACTGATCCG
GAAAACAACCAAGAAATAAGAATTCTACCGGGTAGGGGAGGCGCTTTTCCCAAGGCAGTCTGGAGCATGC
GCTTTAGCAGCCCCGCTGGGCACTTGGCGCTACACAAGTGGCCTCTGGCCTCGCACACATTCCACATCCA
CCGGTAGGCGCCAACCGGCTCCGTTCTTTGGTGGCCCCTTCGCGCCACCTTCTACTCCTCCCCTAGTCAG
GAAGTTCCCCCCCGCCCCGCAGCTCGCGTCGTGCAGGACGTGACAAATGGAAGTAGCACGTCTCACTAGT
CTCGTGCAGATGGACAGCACCGCTGAGCAATGGAAGCGGGTAGGCCTTTGGGGCAGCGGCCAATAGCAGC
TTTGCTCCTTCGCTTTCTGGGCTCAGAGGCTGGGAAGGGGTGGGTCCGGGGGCGGGCTCAGGGGCGGGCT
CAGGGGCGGGGCGGGCGCCCGAAGGTCCTCCGGAGGCCCGGCATTCTGCACGCTTCAAAAGCGCACGTCT
GCCGCGCTGTTCTCCTCTTCCTCATCTCCGGGCCTTTCGACCTGCAGCCCAAGCTTACCATGACCGAGTA
CAAGCCCACGGTGCGCCTCGCCACCCGCGACGACGTCCCCAGGGCCGTACGCACCCTCGCCGCCGCGTTC
GCCGACTACCCCGCCACGCGCCACACCGTCGATCCGGACCGCCACATCGAGCGGGTCACCGAGCTGCAAG
AACTCTTCCTCACGCGCGTCGGGCTCGACATCGGCAAGGTGTGGGTCGCGGACGACGGCGCCGCGGTGGC
GGTCTGGACCACGCCGGAGAGCGTCGAAGCGGGGGCGGTGTTCGCCGAGATCGGCCCGCGCATGGCCGAG
TTGAGCGGTTCCCGGCTGGCCGCGCAGCAACAGATGGAAGGCCTCCTGGCGCCGCACCGGCCCAAGGAGC
CCGCGTGGTTCCTGGCCACCGTCGGCGTCTCGCCCGACCACCAGGGCAAGGGTCTGGGCAGCGCCGTCGT
GCTCCCCGGAGTGGAGGCGGCCGAGCGCGCCGGGGTGCCCGCCTTCCTGGAGACCTCCGCGCCCCGCAAC
CTCCCCTTCTACGAGCGGCTCGGCTTCACCGTCACCGCCGACGTCGAGGTGCCCGAAGGACCGCGCACCT
GGTGCATGACCCGCAAGCCCGGTGCCTGACGCCCGCCCCACGACCCGCAGCGCCCGACCGAAAGGAGCGC
ACGACCCCATCATCCAATTCCGCCCCCCCCCCCTAACGTTACTGGCCGAAGCCGCTTGGAATAAGGCCGG
TGTGCGTTTGTCTATATGTTATTTTCCACCATATTGCCGTCTTTTGGCAATGTGAGGGCCCGGAAACCTG
GCCCTGTCTTCTTGACGAGCATTCCTAGGGGTCTTTCCCCTCTCGCCAAAGGAATGCAAGGTCTGTTGAA
TGTCGTGAAGGAAGCAGTTCCTCTGGAAGCTTCTTGAAGACAAACAACGTCTGTAGCGACCCTTTGCAGG
CAGCGGAACCCCCCACCTGGCGACAGGTGCCTCTGCGGCCAAAAGCCACGTGTATAAGATACACCTGCAA
AGGCGGCACAACCCCAGTGCCACGTTGTGAGTTGGATAGTTGTGGAAAGAGTCAAATGGCTCTCCTCAAG
CGTATTCAACAAGGGGCTGAAGGATGCCCAGAAGGTACCCCATTGTATGGGATCTGATCTGGGGCCTCGG
TGCACATGCTTTACATGTGTTTAGTCGAGGTTAAAAAACGTCTAGGCCCCCCGAACCACGGGGACGTGGT
TTTCCTTTGAAAAACACGATGATAATATGGCCACAACCATGGTGAGCAAGGGCGAGGAGCTGTTCACCGG
GGTGGTGCCCATCCTGGTCGAGCTGGACGGCGACGTAAACGGCCACAAGTTCAGCGTGTCCGGCGAGGGC
GAGGGCGATGCCACCTACGGCAAGCTGACCCTGAAGTTCATCTGCACCACCGGCAAGCTGCCCGTGCCCT
GGCCCACCCTCGTGACCACCCTGACCTACGGCGTGCAGTGCTTCAGCCGCTACCCCGACCACATGAAGCA
GCACGACTTCTTCAAGTCCGCCATGCCCGAAGGCTACGTCCAGGAGCGCACCATCTTCTTCAAGGACGAC
GGCAACTACAAGACCCGCGCCGAGGTGAAGTTCGAGGGCGACACCCTGGTGAACCGCATCGAGCTGAAGG
GCATCGACTTCAAGGAGGACGGCAACATCCTGGGGCACAAGCTGGAGTACAACTACAACAGCCACAACGT
CTATATCATGGCCGACAAGCAGAAGAACGGCATCAAGGTGAACTTCAAGATCCGCCACAACATCGAGGAC
GGCAGCGTGCAGCTCGCCGACCACTACCAGCAGAACACCCCCATCGGCGACGGCCCCGTGCTGCTGCCCG
ACAACCACTACCTGAGCACCCAGTCCGCCCTGAGCAAAGACCCCAACGAGAAGCGCGATCACATGGTCCT
GCTGGAGTTCGTGACCGCCGCCGGGATCACTCTCGGCATGGACGAGCTGTACAAGTAATGAATTAATTAA
GAATTATCAAGCTTATCGATACCGTCGACCTGCAGCCAAGCTTATCGATAAAATAAAAGATTTTATTTAG
TCTCCAGAAAAAGGGGGGAATGAAAGACCCCACCTGTAGGTTTGGCAAGCTAGCTTAAGTAACGCCATTT
TGCAAGGCATGGAAAATACATAACTGAGAATAGAGAAGTTCAGATCAAGGTTAGGAACAGAGAGACAGCA
GAATATGGGCCAAACAGGATATCTGTGGTAAGCAGTTCCTGCCCCGGCTCAGGGCCAAGAACAGATGGTC
CCCAGATGCGGTCCCGCCCTCAGCAGTTTCTAGAGAACCATCAGATGTTTCCAGGGTGCCCCAAGGACCT
GAAATGACCCTGTGCCTTATTTGAACTAACCAATCAGTTCGCTTCTCGCTTCTGTTCGCGCGCTTCTGCT
CCCCGAGCTCAATAAAAGAGCCCACAACCCCTCACTCGGCGCGCCAGTCCTCCGATAGACTGCGTCGCCC
GGGTACCCGTGTATCCAATAAACCCTCTTGCAGTTGCATCCGACTTGTGGTCTCGCTGTTCCTTGGGAGG
GTCTCCTCTGAGTGATTGACTACCCGTCAGCGGGGGTCTTTCATGGGTAACAGTTTCTTGAAGTTGGAGA
ACAACATTCTGAGGGTAGGAGTCGAATATTAAGTAATCCTGACTCAATTAGCCACTGTTTTGAATCCACA
TACTCCAATACTCCTGAAATAGTTCATTATGGACAGCGCAGAAGAGCTGGGGAGAATTAATTCGTAATCA
TGGTCATAGCTGTTTCCTGTGTGAAATTGTTATCCGCTCACAATTCCACACAACATACGAGCCGGAAGCA
TAAAGTGTAAAGCCTGGGGTGCCTAATGAGTGAGCTAACTCACATTAATTGCGTTGCGCTCACTGCCCGC
TTTCCAGTCGGGAAACCTGTCGTGCCAGCTGCATTAATGAATCGGCCAACGCGCGGGGAGAGGCGGTTTG
CGTATTGGGCGCTCTTCCGCTTCCTCGCTCACTGACTCGCTGCGCTCGGTCGTTCGGCTGCGGCGAGCGG
TATCAGCTCACTCAAAGGCGGTAATACGGTTATCCACAGAATCAGGGGATAACGCAGGAAAGAACATGTG
AGCAAAAGGCCAGCAAAAGGCCAGGAACCGTAAAAAGGCCGCGTTGCTGGCGTTTTTCCATAGGCTCCGC
CCCCCTGACGAGCATCACAAAAATCGACGCTCAAGTCAGAGGTGGCGAAACCCGACAGGACTATAAAGAT
ACCAGGCGTTTCCCCCTGGAAGCTCCCTCGTGCGCTCTCCTGTTCCGACCCTGCCGCTTACCGGATACCT
GTCCGCCTTTCTCCCTTCGGGAAGCGTGGCGCTTTCTCATAGCTCACGCTGTAGGTATCTCAGTTCGGTG
TAGGTCGTTCGCTCCAAGCTGGGCTGTGTGCACGAACCCCCCGTTCAGCCCGACCGCTGCGCCTTATCCG
GTAACTATCGTCTTGAGTCCAACCCGGTAAGACACGACTTATCGCCACTGGCAGCAGCCACTGGTAACAG
GATTAGCAGAGCGAGGTATGTAGGCGGTGCTACAGAGTTCTTGAAGTGGTGGCCTAACTACGGCTACACT
AGAAGGACAGTATTTGGTATCTGCGCTCTGCTGAAGCCAGTTACCTTCGGAAAAAGAGTTGGTAGCTCTT
GATCCGGCAAACAAACCACCGCTGGTAGCGGTGGTTTTTTTGTTTGCAAGCAGCAGATTACGCGCAGAAA
AAAAGGATCTCAAGAAGATCCTTTGATCTTTTCTACGGGGTCTGACGCTCAGTGGAACGAAAACTCACGT
TAAGGGATTTTGGTCATGAGATTATCAAAAAGGATCTTCACCTAGATCCTTTTAAATTAAAAATGAAGTT
TTAAATCAATCTAAAGTATATATGAGTAAACTTGGTCTGACAGTTACCAATGCTTAATCAGTGAGGCACC
TATCTCAGCGATCTGTCTATTTCGTTCATCCATAGTTGCCTGACTCCCCGTCGTGTAGATAACTACGATA
CGGGAGGGCTTACCATCTGGCCCCAGTGCTGCAATGATACCGCGAGACCCACGCTCACCGGCTCCAGATT
TATCAGCAATAAACCAGCCAGCCGGAAGGGCCGAGCGCAGAAGTGGTCCTGCAACTTTATCCGCCTCCAT
CCAGTCTATTAATTGTTGCCGGGAAGCTAGAGTAAGTAGTTCGCCAGTTAATAGTTTGCGCAACGTTGTT
GCCATTGCTACAGGCATCGTGGTGTCACGCTCGTCGTTTGGTATGGCTTCATTCAGCTCCGGTTCCCAAC
GATCAAGGCGAGTTACATGATCCCCCATGTTGTGCAAAAAAGCGGTTAGCTCCTTCGGTCCTCCGATCGT
TGTCAGAAGTAAGTTGGCCGCAGTGTTATCACTCATGGTTATGGCAGCACTGCATAATTCTCTTACTGTC
ATGCCATCCGTAAGATGCTTTTCTGTGACTGGTGAGTACTCAACCAAGTCATTCTGAGAATAGTGTATGC
GGCGACCGAGTTGCTCTTGCCCGGCGTCAATACGGGATAATACCGCGCCACATAGCAGAACTTTAAAAGT
GCTCATCATTGGAAAACGTTCTTCGGGGCGAAAACTCTCAAGGATCTTACCGCTGTTGAGATCCAGTTCG
ATGTAACCCACTCGTGCACCCAACTGATCTTCAGCATCTTTTACTTTCACCAGCGTTTCTGGGTGAGCAA
AAACAGGAAGGCAAAATGCCGCAAAAAAGGGAATAAGGGCGACACGGAAATGTTGAATACTCATACTCTT
CCTTTTTCAATATTATTGAAGCATTTATCAGGGTTATTGTCTCATGAGCGGATACATATTTGAATGTATT
TAGAAAAATAAACAAATAGGGGTTCCGCGCACATTTCCCCGAAAAGTGCCACCTGACGTCTAAGAAACCA
TTATTATCATGACATTAACCTATAAAAATAGGCGTATCACGAGGCCCTTTCGTCTCGCGCGTTTCGGTGA
TGACGGTGAAAACCTCTGACACATGCAGCTCCCGGAGACGGTCACAGCTTGTCTGTAAGCGGATGCCGGG
AGCAGACAAGCCCGTCAGGGCGCGTCAGCGGGTGTTGGCGGGTGTCGGGGCTGGCTTAACTATGCGGCAT
CAGAGCAGATTGTACTGAGAGTGCACCATATGCGGTGTGAAATACCGCACAGATGCGTAAGGAGAAAATA
CCGCATCAGGCGCCATTCGCCATTCAGGCTGCGCAACTGTTGGGAAGGGCGATCGGTGCGGGCCTCTTCG
CTATTACGCCAGCTGGCGAAAGGGGGATGTGCTGCAAGGCGATTAAGTTGGGTAACGCCAGGGTTTTCCC
AGTCACGACGTTGTAAAACGACGGCGCAAGGAATGGTGCATGCAAGGAGATGGCGCCCAACAGTCCCCCG
GCCACGGGGCCTGCCACCATACCCACGCCGAAACAAGCGCTCATGAGCCCGAAGTGGCGAGCCCGATCTT
CCCCATCGGTGATGTCGGCGATATAGGCGCCAGCAACCGCACCTGTGGCGCCGGTGATGCCGGCCACGAT
GCGTCCGGCGTAGAGGCGATTAGTCCAATTTGTTAAAGACAGGATATCAGTGGTCCAGGCTCTAGTTTTG
ACTCAACAATATCACCAGCTGAAGCCTATAGAGTACGAGCCATAGATAAAATAAAAGATTTTATTTAGTC
TCCAGAAAAAGGGGGGAA
Features (pLannotate 1.2.2; 23 found; start..end, strand, type, name):
    579..920     +  misc_feature   MESV Ψ: packaging signal of murine embryonic stem cell virus
    987..1403    +  CDS            gag (truncated): truncated Moloney murine leukemia virus (MMLV) gag gene lacking the start codon
   1425..1487    +  CDS            3xFLAG: three tandem FLAG® epitope tags, followed by an enterokinase cleavage site
   1494..1976    +  CDS            Taf12: TAF12_MOUSE - Experimental evidence at protein level: Swiss-Prot protein existence level 1. TAFs are components of the transcription factor IID (TFIID) complex, PCAF histone acetylase complex and TBP-free TAFII complex (TFTC). TAFs components-TIIFD are essential for mediating regulation of RNA polymerase transcription (By similarity). From Mus musculus (Mouse).
   1990..2489    +  promoter       PGK promoter: mouse phosphoglycerate kinase 1 promoter
   2510..3109    +  CDS            PuroR: puromycin N-acetyltransferase; pac from Streptomyces alboniger; confers resistance to puromycin
   3186..3737    +  misc_feature   IRES: internal ribosome entry site (IRES) of the encephalomyocarditis virus (EMCV)
   3749..4468    +  CDS            EGFP: the original enhanced GFP (Yang et al., 1996) mammalian codon-optimized
   4485..4511    +  misc_feature   MCS (fragment): pBluescript multiple cloning site
   4570..5084    +  LTR            3' LTR: 3' long terminal repeat from murine embryonic stem cell virus
   5277..5293    -  protein_bind   lac operator: The lac repressor binds to the lac operator to inhibit transcription in E. coli. This inhibition can be relieved by adding lactose or isopropyl-β-D-thiogalactopyranoside (IPTG). lac repressor encoded by lacI
   5301..5331    -  promoter       lac promoter: promoter for the E. coli lac operon
   5346..5367    -  protein_bind   CAP binding site: CAP binding activates transcription in the presence of cAMP. E. coli catabolite activator protein
   5380..5472    -  CDS            lacI (fragment): lac repressor; lacI; The lac repressor binds to the lac operator to inhibit transcription in E. coli. This inhibition can be relieved by adding lactose or isopropyl-β-D-thiogalactopyranoside (IPTG).
   5655..6243    -  rep_origin     ori: high-copy-number ColE1/pMB1/pBR322/pUC origin of replication
   6414..7274    -  CDS            AmpR: β-lactamase; bla; confers resistance to ampicillin, carbenicillin, and related antibiotics
   7275..7379    -  promoter       AmpR promoter: bla
   7474..7509    +  CDS            rop (fragment): Rop protein, which maintains plasmids at low copy number; rop
   7611..7710    +  misc_feature   bom (fragment): basis of mobility region from pBR322
   7716..7865    -  CDS            lacZα (fragment): LacZα fragment of β-galactosidase; lacZ fragment
   7865..8066    -  CDS            TcR (fragment): tetracycline efflux protein; tet; confers resistance to tetracycline
   8067..8165    +  CDS            env (fragment): murine leukemia virus gPr80 envelope polyprotein precursor; env; proteolytically cleaved into gp70SU and p15TM subunits
   8207..515     +  LTR            5' LTR (across the origin): 5' long terminal repeat from murine embryonic stem cell virus
