>Addgene plasmid #105593 | MSCV-PIG-N3FLAG-TAF12 | addgene full sequence | sequence record 209432 | Addgene NGS Result
TGAAAGACCCCACCTGTAGGTTTGGCAAGCTAGCTTAAGTAACGCCATTTTGCAAGGCATGGAAAATACA
TAACTGAGAATAGAGAAGTTCAGATCAAGGTTAGGAACAGAGAGACAGCAGAATATGGGCCAAACAGGAT
ATCTGTGGTAAGCAGTTCCTGCCCCGGCTCAGGGCCAAGAACAGATGGTCCCCAGATGCGGTCCCGCCCT
CAGCAGTTTCTAGAGAACCATCAGATGTTTCCAGGGTGCCCCAAGGACCTGAAATGACCCTGTGCCTTAT
TTGAACTAACCAATCAGTTCGCTTCTCGCTTCTGTTCGCGCGCTTCTGCTCCCCGAGCTCAATAAAAGAG
CCCACAACCCCTCACTCGGCGCGCCAGTCCTCCGATAGACTGCGTCGCCCGGGTACCCGTATTCCCAATA
AAGCCTCTTGCTGTTTGCATCCGAATCGTGGACTCGCTGATCCTTGGGAGGGTCTCCTCAGATTGATTGA
CTGCCCACCTCGGGGGTCTTTCATTTGGAGGTTCCACCGAGATTTGGAGACCCCTGCCCAGGGACCACCG
ACCCCCCCGCCGGGAGGTAAGCTGGCCAGCGGTCGTTTCGTGTCTGTCTCTGTCTTTGTGCGTGTTTGTG
CCGGCATCTAATGTTTGCGCCTGCGTCTGTACTAGTTAGCTAACTAGCTCTGTATCTGGCGGACCCGTGG
TGGAACTGACGAGTTCTGAACACCCGGCCGCAACCCTGGGAGACGTCCCAGGGACTTTGGGGGCCGTTTT
TGTGGCCCGACCTGAGGAAGGGAGTCGATGTGGAATCCGACCCCGTCAGGATATGTGGTTCTGGTAGGAG
ACGAGAACCTAAAACAGTTCCCGCCTCCGTCTGAATTTTTGCTTTCGGTTTGGAACCGAAGCCGCGCGTC
TTGTCTGCTGCAGCGCTGCAGCATCGTTCTGTGTTGTCTCTGTCTGACTGTGTTTCTGTATTTGTCTGAA
AATTAGGGCCAGACTGTTACCACTCCCTTAAGTTTGACCTTAGGTCACTGGAAAGATGTCGAGCGGATCG
CTCACAACCAGTCGGTAGATGTCAAGAAGAGACGTTGGGTTACCTTCTGCTCTGCAGAATGGCCAACCTT
TAACGTCGGATGGCCGCGAGACGGCACCTTTAACCGAGACCTCATCACCCAGGTTAAGATCAAGGTCTTT
TCACCTGGCCCGCATGGACACCCAGACCAGGTCCCCTACATCGTGACCTGGGAAGCCTTGGCTTTTGACC
CCCCTCCCTGGGTCAAGCCCTTTGTACACCCTAAGCCTCCGCCTCCTCTTCCTCCATCCGCCCCGTCTCT
CCCCCTTGAACCTCCTCGTTCGACCCCGCCTCGATCCTCCCTTTATCCAGCCCTCACTCCTTCTCTAGGC
GCCGGAATTAGATCTACCATGGATTACAAAGACCATGACGGTGATTATAAAGATCATGATATCGATTACA
AGGATGACGATGACAAGGGAGGCATGAACCAGTTTGGCCCTTCAGCGCTAATCAACCTCTCCAGTTTCTC
ATCTGTAAAACCAGAGCCAGCTAGCACCCCGCCACAAGGCTCCATGGCCAATAGCACCACCGTGGGGAAG
ATAGCAGGCACTCCTGGGACAGGTGGTCGTCTCAGCCCTGAAAACAACCAAGTGCTGACAAAAAAAAAGC
TGCAGGATCTGGTGAGGGAGGTGGATCCTAATGAGCAGCTGGATGAAGATGTGGAAGAGATGCTGCTACA
GATCGCTGATGATTTTATTGAGAGTGTGGTGACAGCTGCCTGCCAGCTTGCTCGGCACCGCAAGTCCAGC
ACCCTAGAGGTAAAAGACGTCCAGCTGCATCTAGAGCGCCAGTGGAACATGTGGATCCCAGGCTTTGGCT
CTGAGGAAATCCGACCCTACAAAAAAGCATGTACCACAGAGGCTCACAAACAGAGAATGGCACTGATCCG
GAAAACAACCAAGAAATAAGAATTCTACCGGGTAGGGGAGGCGCTTTTCCCAAGGCAGTCTGGAGCATGC
GCTTTAGCAGCCCCGCTGGGCACTTGGCGCTACACAAGTGGCCTCTGGCCTCGCACACATTCCACATCCA
CCGGTAGGCGCCAACCGGCTCCGTTCTTTGGTGGCCCCTTCGCGCCACCTTCTACTCCTCCCCTAGTCAG
GAAGTTCCCCCCCGCCCCGCAGCTCGCGTCGTGCAGGACGTGACAAATGGAAGTAGCACGTCTCACTAGT
CTCGTGCAGATGGACAGCACCGCTGAGCAATGGAAGCGGGTAGGCCTTTGGGGCAGCGGCCAATAGCAGC
TTTGCTCCTTCGCTTTCTGGGCTCAGAGGCTGGGAAGGGGTGGGTCCGGGGGCGGGCTCAGGGGCGGGCT
CAGGGGCGGGGCGGGCGCCCGAAGGTCCTCCGGAGGCCCGGCATTCTGCACGCTTCAAAAGCGCACGTCT
GCCGCGCTGTTCTCCTCTTCCTCATCTCCGGGCCTTTCGACCTGCAGCCCAAGCTTACCATGACCGAGTA
CAAGCCCACGGTGCGCCTCGCCACCCGCGACGACGTCCCCAGGGCCGTACGCACCCTCGCCGCCGCGTTC
GCCGACTACCCCGCCACGCGCCACACCGTCGATCCGGACCGCCACATCGAGCGGGTCACCGAGCTGCAAG
AACTCTTCCTCACGCGCGTCGGGCTCGACATCGGCAAGGTGTGGGTCGCGGACGACGGCGCCGCGGTGGC
GGTCTGGACCACGCCGGAGAGCGTCGAAGCGGGGGCGGTGTTCGCCGAGATCGGCCCGCGCATGGCCGAG
TTGAGCGGTTCCCGGCTGGCCGCGCAGCAACAGATGGAAGGCCTCCTGGCGCCGCACCGGCCCAAGGAGC
CCGCGTGGTTCCTGGCCACCGTCGGCGTCTCGCCCGACCACCAGGGCAAGGGTCTGGGCAGCGCCGTCGT
GCTCCCCGGAGTGGAGGCGGCCGAGCGCGCCGGGGTGCCCGCCTTCCTGGAGACCTCCGCGCCCCGCAAC
CTCCCCTTCTACGAGCGGCTCGGCTTCACCGTCACCGCCGACGTCGAGGTGCCCGAAGGACCGCGCACCT
GGTGCATGACCCGCAAGCCCGGTGCCTGACGCCCGCCCCACGACCCGCAGCGCCCGACCGAAAGGAGCGC
ACGACCCCATGCATCCAATTCCGCCCCCCCCCCCTAACGTTACTGGCCGAAGCCGCTTGGAATAAGGCCG
GTGTGCGTTTGTCTATATGTTATTTTCCACCATATTGCCGTCTTTTGGCAATGTGAGGGCCCGGAAACCT
GGCCCTGTCTTCTTGACGAGCATTCCTAGGGGTCTTTCCCCTCTCGCCAAAGGAATGCAAGGTCTGTTGA
ATGTCGTGAAGGAAGCAGTTCCTCTGGAAGCTTCTTGAAGACAAACAACGTCTGTAGCGACCCTTTGCAG
GCAGCGGAACCCCCCACCTGGCGACAGGTGCCTCTGCGGCCAAAAGCCACGTGTATAAGATACACCTGCA
AAGGCGGCACAACCCCAGTGCCACGTTGTGAGTTGGATAGTTGTGGAAAGAGTCAAATGGCTCTCCTCAA
GCGTATTCAACAAGGGGCTGAAGGATGCCCAGAAGGTACCCCATTGTATGGGATCTGATCTGGGGCCTCG
GTGCACATGCTTTACATGTGTTTAGTCGAGGTTAAAAAAACGTCTAGGCCCCCCGAACCACGGGGACGTG
GTTTTCCTTTGAAAAACACGATGATAATATGGCCACAACCATGGTGAGCAAGGGCGAGGAGCTGTTCACC
GGGGTGGTGCCCATCCTGGTCGAGCTGGACGGCGACGTAAACGGCCACAAGTTCAGCGTGTCTGGCGAGG
GCGAGGGCGATGCCACCTACGGCAAGCTGACCCTGAAGTTCATCTGCACCACCGGCAAGCTGCCCGTGCC
CTGGCCCACCCTCGTGACCACCCTGACCTACGGCGTGCAGTGCTTCAGCCGCTACCCCGACCACATGAAG
CAGCACGACTTCTTCAAGTCCGCCATGCCCGAAGGCTACGTCCAGGAGCGCACCATCTTCTTCAAGGACG
ACGGCAACTACAAGACCCGCGCCGAGGTGAAGTTCGAGGGCGACACCCTGGTGAACCGCATCGAGCTGAA
GGGCATCGACTTCAAGGAGGACGGCAACATCCTGGGGCACAAGCTGGAGTACAACTACAACAGCCACAAC
GTCTATATCATGGCCGACAAGCAGAAGAACGGCATCAAGGCGAACTTCAAGATCCGCCACAACATCGAGG
ACGGCAGCGTGCAGCTCGCCGACCACTACCAGCAGAACACCCCCATCGGCGACGGCCCCGTGCTGCTGCC
CGACAACCACTACCTGAGCACCCAGTCCGCCCTGAGCAAAGACCCCAACGAGAAGCGCGATCACATGGTC
CTGCTGGAGTTCGTGACCGCCGCCGGGATCACTCTCGGCATGGACGAGCTGTACAAGTAATGAATTAATT
AAGAATTATCAAGCTTATCGATACCGTCGACCTGCAGCCAAGCTTATCGATAAAATAAAAGATTTTATTT
AGTCTCCAGAAAAAGGGGGGAATGAAAGACCCCACCTGTAGGTTTGGCAAGCTAGCTTAAGTAACGCCAT
TTTGCAAGGCATGGAAAATACATAACTGAGAATAGAGAAGTTCAGATCAAGGTTAGGAACAGAGAGACAG
CAGAATATGGGCCAAACAGGATATCTGTGGTAAGCAGTTCCTGCCCCGGCTCAGGGCCAAGAACAGATGG
TCCCCAGATGCGGTCCCGCCCTCAGCAGTTTCTAGAGAACCATCAGATGTTTCCAGGGTGCCCCAAGGAC
CTGAAATGACCCTGTGCCTTATTTGAACTAACCAATCAGTTCGCTTCTCGCTTCTGTTCGCGCGCTTCTG
CTCCCCGAGCTCAATAAAAGAGCCCACAACCCCTCACTCGGCGCGCCAGTCCTCCGATAGACTGCGTCGC
CCGGGTACCCGTGTATCCAATAAACCCTCTTGCAGTTGCATCCGACTTGTGGTCTCGCTGTTCCTTGGGA
GGGTCTCCTCTGAGTGATTGACTACCCGTCAGCGGGGGTCTTTCATGGGTAACAGTTTCTTGAAGTTGGA
GAACAACATTCTGAGGGTAGGAGTCGAATATTAAGTAATCCTGACTCAATTAGCCACTGTTTTGAATCCA
CATACTCCAATACTCCTGAAATAGTTCATTATGGACAGCGCAGAAAGAGCTGGGGAGAATTGTGAAATTG
TTATCCGCTCACAATTCCACACAACATACGAGCCGGAAGCATAAAGTGTAAAGCCTGGGGTGCCTAATGA
GTGAGCTAACTCACATTAATTGCGTTGCGCTCACTGCCCGCTTTCCAGTCGGGAAACCTGTCGTGCCAGC
TGCATTAATGAATCGGCCAACGCGCGGGGAGAGGCGGTTTGCGTATTGGGCGCTCTTCCGCTTCCTCGCT
CACTGACTCGCTGCGCTCGGTCGTTCGGCTGCGGCGAGCGGTATCAGCTCACTCAAAGGCGGTAATACGG
TTATCCACAGAATCAGGGGATAACGCAGGAAAGAACATGTGAGCAAAAGGCCAGCAAAAGGCCAGGAACC
GTAAAAAGGCCGCGTTGCTGGCGTTTTTCCATAGGCTCCGCCCCCCTGACGAGCATCACAAAAATCGACG
CTCAAGTCAGAGGTGGCGAAACCCGACAGGACTATAAAGATACCAGGCGTTTCCCCCTGGAAGCTCCCTC
GTGCGCTCTCCTGTTCCGACCCTGCCGCTTACCGGATACCTGTCCGCCTTTCTCCCTTCGGGAAGCGTGG
CGCTTTCTCATAGCTCACGCTGTAGGTATCTCAGTTCGGTGTAGGTCGTTCGCTCCAAGCTGGGCTGTGT
GCACGAACCCCCCGTTCAGCCCGACCGCTGCGCCTTATCCGGTAACTATCGTCTTGAGTCCAACCCGGTA
AGACACGACTTATCGCCACTGGCAGCAGCCACTGGTAACAGGATTAGCAGAGCGAGGTATGTAGGCGGTG
CTACAGAGTTCTTGAAGTGGTGGCCTAACTACGGCTACACTAGAAGAACAGTATTTGGTATCTGCGCTCT
GCTGAAGCCAGTTACCTTCGGAAAAAGAGTTGGTAGCTCTTGATCCGGCAAACAAACCACCGCTGGTAGC
GGTGGTTTTTTTGTTTGCAAGCAGCAGATTACGCGCAGAAAAAAAGGATCTCAAGAAGATCCTTTGATCT
TTTCTACGGGGTCTGACGCTCAGTGGAACGAAAACTCACGTTAAGGGATTTTGGTCATGAGATTATCAAA
AAGGATCTTCACCTAGATCCTTTTAAATTAAAAATGAAGTTTTAAATCAATCTAAAGTATATATGAGTAA
ACTTGGTCTGACAGTTACCAATGCTTAATCAGTGAGGCACCTATCTCAGCGATCTGTCTATTTCGTTCAT
CCATAGTTGCCTGACTCCCCGTCGTGTAGATAACTACGATACGGGAGGGCTTACCATCTGGCCCCAGTGC
TGCAATGATACCGCGAGACCCACGCTCACCGGCTCCAGATTTATCAGCAATAAACCAGCCAGCCGGAAGG
GCCGAGCGCAGAAGTGGTCCTGCAACTTTATCCGCCTCCATCCAGTCTATTAATTGTTGCCGGGAAGCTA
GAGTAAGTAGTTCGCCAGTTAATAGTTTGCGCAACGTTGTTGCCATTGCTACAGGCATCGTGGTGTCACG
CTCGTCGTTTGGTATGGCTTCATTCAGCTCCGGTTCCCAACGATCAAGGCGAGTTACATGATCCCCCATG
TTGTGCAAAAAAGCGGTTAGCTCCTTCGGTCCTCCGATCGTTGTCAGAAGTAAGTTGGCCGCAGTGTTAT
CACTCATGGTTATGGCAGCACTGCATAATTCTCTTACTGTCATGCCATCCGTAAGATGCTTTTCTGTGAC
TGGTGAGTACTCAACCAAGTCATTCTGAGAATAGTGTATGCGGCGACCGAGTTGCTCTTGCCCGGCGTCA
ATACGGGATAATACCGCGCCACATAGCAGAACTTTAAAAGTGCTCATCATTGGAAAACGTTCTTCGGGGC
GAAAACTCTCAAGGATCTTACCGCTGTTGAGATCCAGTTCGATGTAACCCACTCGTGCACCCAACTGATC
TTCAGCATCTTTTACTTTCACCAGCGTTTCTGGGTGAGCAAAAACAGGAAGGCAAAATGCCGCAAAAAAG
GGAATAAGGGCGACACGGAAATGTTGAATACTCATACTCTTCCTTTTTCAATATTATTGAAGCATTTATC
AGGGTTATTGTCTCATGAGCGGATACATATTTGAATGTATTTAGAAAAATAAACAAATAGGGGTTCCGCG
CACATTTCCCCGAAAAGTGCCACCTGACGTCTAAGAAACCATTATTATCATGACATTAACCTATAAAAAT
AGGCGTATCACGAGGCCCTTTCGTCTCGCGCGTTTCGGTGATGACGGTGAAAACCTCTGACACATGCAGC
TCCCGGAGACGGTCACAGCTTGTCTGTAAGCGGATGCCGGGAGCAGACAAGCCCGTCAGGGCGCGTCAGC
GGGTGTTGGCGGGTGTCGGGGCTGGCTTAACTATGCGGCATCAGAGCAGATTGTACTGAGAGTGCACCAT
ATGCGGTGTGAAATACCGCACAGATGCGTAAGGAGAAAATACCGCATCAGGCGCCATTCGCCATTCAGGC
TGCGCAACTGTTGGGAAGGGCGATCGGTGCGGGCCTCTTCGCTATTACGCCAGCTGGCGAAAGGGGGATG
TGCTGCAAGGCGATTAAGTTGGGTAACGCCAGGGTTTTCCCAGTCACGACGTTGTAAAACGACGGCGCAA
GGAATGGTGCATGCAAGGAGATGGCGCCCAACAGTCCCCCGGCCACGGGGCCTGCCACCATACCCACGCC
GAAACAAGCGCTCATGAGCCCGAAGTGGCGAGCCCGATCTTCCCCATCGGTGATGTCGGCGATATAGGCG
CCAGCAACCGCACCTGTGGCGCCGGTGATGCCGGCCACGATGCGTCCGGCGTAGAGGCGATTAGTCCAAT
TTGTTAAAGACAGGATATCAGTGGTCCAGGCTCTAGTTTTGACTCAACAATATCACCAGCTGAAGCCTAT
AGAGTACGAGCCATAGATAAAATAAAAGATTTTATTTAGTCTCCAGAAAAAGGGGGGAA
Features (pLannotate 1.2.2; 23 found; start..end, strand, type, name):
    579..920     +  misc_feature   MESV Ψ: packaging signal of murine embryonic stem cell virus
    987..1403    +  CDS            gag (truncated): truncated Moloney murine leukemia virus (MMLV) gag gene lacking the start codon
   1425..1487    +  CDS            3xFLAG: three tandem FLAG® epitope tags, followed by an enterokinase cleavage site
   1494..1976    +  CDS            Taf12: TAF12_MOUSE - Experimental evidence at protein level: Swiss-Prot protein existence level 1. TAFs are components of the transcription factor IID (TFIID) complex, PCAF histone acetylase complex and TBP-free TAFII complex (TFTC). TAFs components-TIIFD are essential for mediating regulation of RNA polymerase transcription (By similarity). From Mus musculus (Mouse).
   1990..2489    +  promoter       PGK promoter: mouse phosphoglycerate kinase 1 promoter
   2510..3109    +  CDS            PuroR: puromycin N-acetyltransferase; pac from Streptomyces alboniger; confers resistance to puromycin
   3275..3737    +  misc_feature   IRES: internal ribosome entry site (IRES) of the encephalomyocarditis virus (EMCV)
   3751..4470    +  CDS            EGFP: the original enhanced GFP (Yang et al., 1996) mammalian codon-optimized
   4487..4513    +  misc_feature   MCS (fragment): pBluescript multiple cloning site
   4572..5086    +  LTR            3' LTR: 3' long terminal repeat from murine embryonic stem cell virus
   5248..5264    -  protein_bind   lac operator: The lac repressor binds to the lac operator to inhibit transcription in E. coli. This inhibition can be relieved by adding lactose or isopropyl-β-D-thiogalactopyranoside (IPTG). lac repressor encoded by lacI
   5272..5302    -  promoter       lac promoter: promoter for the E. coli lac operon
   5317..5338    -  protein_bind   CAP binding site: CAP binding activates transcription in the presence of cAMP. E. coli catabolite activator protein
   5351..5443    -  CDS            lacI (fragment): lac repressor; lacI; The lac repressor binds to the lac operator to inhibit transcription in E. coli. This inhibition can be relieved by adding lactose or isopropyl-β-D-thiogalactopyranoside (IPTG).
   5626..6214    -  rep_origin     ori: high-copy-number ColE1/pMB1/pBR322/pUC origin of replication
   6385..7245    -  CDS            AmpR: β-lactamase; bla; confers resistance to ampicillin, carbenicillin, and related antibiotics
   7246..7350    -  promoter       AmpR promoter: bla
   7445..7480    +  CDS            rop (fragment): Rop protein, which maintains plasmids at low copy number; rop
   7582..7681    +  misc_feature   bom (fragment): basis of mobility region from pBR322
   7687..7836    -  CDS            lacZα (fragment): LacZα fragment of β-galactosidase; lacZ fragment
   7836..8037    -  CDS            TcR (fragment): tetracycline efflux protein; tet; confers resistance to tetracycline
   8038..8136    +  CDS            env (fragment): murine leukemia virus gPr80 envelope polyprotein precursor; env; proteolytically cleaved into gp70SU and p15TM subunits
   8178..515     +  LTR            5' LTR (across the origin): 5' long terminal repeat from murine embryonic stem cell virus
