[The description below was written by a language model from this plasmid's Addgene catalogue record and pLannotate feature annotations shown in this document.]
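Description:
MSCV-PIG-N3FLAG-TAF12 is a gammaretroviral expression plasmid built on the pMSCV-PGK-puro-IRES-GFP backbone, designed to deliver mouse TAF12 into mammalian cells. It is propagated in E. coli through a high-copy ColE1/pUC-type origin and an ampicillin resistance gene. The bacterial portion also carries non-functional remnants of earlier cloning vectors (fragments of lacI, lacZα, rop, bom and a tetracycline resistance gene). The viral portion is flanked by murine embryonic stem cell virus 5' and 3' LTRs and includes the Ψ packaging signal with a truncated gag region lacking its start codon, which promotes encapsidation of the genomic RNA. Apart from a short env fragment upstream of the 5' LTR, no viral structural or enzymatic genes are annotated, so these functions must come from a packaging system in trans.

The 5' LTR acts as the promoter for an N-terminal 3xFLAG tag fused to full-length mouse Taf12, a subunit shared by the TFIID and SAGA-type coactivator complexes. The coding sequence carries silent mutations that make it resistant to a specific TAF12 shRNA without altering the protein. Downstream, a mouse PGK promoter drives a bicistronic cassette of puromycin N-acetyltransferase, an EMCV IRES and EGFP, so transduced cells can be drug-selected and tracked or sorted by fluorescence. The shRNA-resistant design points to use in knockdown-rescue experiments, and the FLAG tag allows detection or immunoprecipitation of the exogenous protein. The associated study concerns TFIID-SAGA perturbation in acute myeloid leukemia. The two sequence records, 8,179 nt from repository sequencing and 8,208 nt from the depositor, show the same feature layout and differ only slightly in length and in the annotated extent of the IRES.
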