Addgene plasmid #105593: MSCV-PIG-N3FLAG-TAF12
Purpose: retrovirally express mouse TAF12 with 3*FLAG tag at N terminal, GFP marker and puro resistance
Depositing lab: Christopher Vakoc. Depositing organization: Cold Spring Harbor Laboratory. Publication: A TFIID-SAGA Perturbation that Targets MYB and Suppresses Acute Myeloid Leukemia. Xu Y, Milazzo JP, Somerville TDD, Tarumoto Y, Huang YH, Ostrander EL, Wilkinson JE, Challen GA, Vakoc CR. Cancer Cell. 2018 Jan 8;33(1):13-28.e8. doi: 10.1016/j.ccell.2017.12.002. PubMed 29316427.
Backbone
  Vector backbone: pMSCV-PGK-puro-IRES-GFP
  Vector type: Mammalian Expression, Retroviral
  Selectable markers: Puromycin
Growth in bacteria
  Bacterial resistance: Ampicillin, 100 μg/mL
  Growth temperature: 37°C
  Growth strain: NEB Stable
  Copy number: Unknown
Gene/Insert
  Gene/Insert name: full length TAF12 with silent mutations, making it resistant to TAF12 shRNA#364
  Species: M. musculus (mouse)
  Mutation: silent mutations to make it resistant to the targeting of TAF12 shRNA#364
  Entrez Gene: Taf12 (a.k.a. 20kDa, 2810422D08Rik, Taf2J)
  Promoter: MSCV-LTR
  Tag / fusion protein: 3*FLAG (N terminal on insert)
  Cloning method: Ligation Independent Cloning
  Sequencing primers: 5′ CCC TTG AAC CTC CTC GTT CGA CC; 3′ GAG ACG TGC TAC TTC CAT TTG TC
Terms and licenses: Academic/Nonprofit Terms; Industry Terms: Not Available to Industry
How to cite: MSCV-PIG-N3FLAG-TAF12 was a gift from Christopher Vakoc (Addgene plasmid # 105593 ; http://n2t.net/addgene:105593 ; RRID:Addgene_105593)
